Addgene plasmid #78907: pCDH-puro-CMV-VC3AI
Purpose: Indicator of caspase-3-like protease activity
Depositing lab: Binghui Li. Depositing organization: Tianjin Medical University, Cancer Institute and Hospital. Publication: Visualization of caspase-3-like activity in cells using a genetically encoded fluorescent biosensor activated by protein cleavage. Zhang J, Wang X, Cui W, Wang W, Zhang H, Liu L, Zhang Z, Li Z, Ying G, Zhang N, Li B. Nat Commun. 2013;4:2157. doi: 10.1038/ncomms3157. PubMed 23857461.
Backbone
  Vector backbone: pCDH
  Backbone size w/o insert (bp): 7378
  Vector type: Lentiviral
  Selectable markers: Puromycin
Growth in bacteria
  Bacterial resistance: Ampicillin, 100 μg/mL
  Growth temperature: 37°C
  Growth strain: NEB Stable
  Copy number: High Copy
Gene/Insert
  Gene/Insert name: VC3AI
  Species: Synthetic
  Insert size (bp): 1213
  Mutation: S320A, deletion of AA1-200
  Promoter: CMV
  Tag / fusion protein: HA (N terminal on insert); Myc (C terminal on insert)
  Cloning method: Restriction Enzyme; 5′ cloning site NheI (not destroyed); 3′ cloning site NotI (not destroyed)
  Sequencing primers: 5′ CMV-forward
Terms and licenses: Academic/Nonprofit Terms; Industry Terms: Not Available to Industry
Depositor comments: Usage information based on sensor VC3AI: VC3AI has no or little background fluorescence, and its activation depends on the cleavage of sensor sequence of DEVDG. In fact, the sensors containing DXXDG other than DEVDG do not work. However, cells expressing VC3AI may have “background” fluorescence in some conditions, and we can conform the so-called basal fluorescence still results from the cleaved VC3AI, because cells could have a low level of activated caspase3/7 in some conditions depending on cell line and culture condition. To avoid the possible detectable basal fluorescence, we infect cells with different dilutions of lentivirus and use the stable cell line expressing sensor protein as high as possible but without basal fluorescence for experiments. Notably, the low level of sensor protein expression work poorly. During our investigation, the basal fluorescence often happens on GC3AI, if the sensor protein expression level is high. This is because GC3AI protein is more stable than other sensors.
How to cite: pCDH-puro-CMV-VC3AI was a gift from Binghui Li (Addgene plasmid # 78907 ; http://n2t.net/addgene:78907 ; RRID:Addgene_78907)
