[The description below was written by a language model from this plasmid's Addgene catalogue record and pLannotate feature annotations shown in this document.]
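Description:
pCDH-puro-CMV-VC3AI is a lentiviral expression plasmid built on the pCDH backbone that delivers VC3AI, a synthetic, genetically encoded fluorescent indicator of caspase-3-like protease activity. It is maintained in E. coli through a high-copy ColE1/pUC-type origin and ampicillin resistance. The viral portion has an RSV promoter upstream of a truncated HIV-1 5' LTR, followed by the Ψ packaging signal with a gag fragment, the RRE for Rev-dependent export of the genomic RNA, the cPPT/CTS, a WPRE to boost transcript expression, and a truncated 3' LTR followed by an SV40 polyadenylation signal. An SV40 origin is also present.

Between the viral elements sit two expression units. The CMV immediate-early promoter drives the roughly 1.2 kb VC3AI insert, cloned between NheI and NotI and recorded as carrying an N-terminal HA tag and a C-terminal Myc tag. The feature annotation detects an Aequorea-derived fluorescent protein segment (matched to a GFP variant) followed by a fragment of the Synechocystis DnaE N-terminal split intein, but the record does not explain how these parts are arranged. The listed mutation (S320A, deletion of residues 1-200) is likewise not assigned to a component. According to the depositor, the sensor has little or no fluorescence until its DEVDG sequence is cleaved, and other DXXDG motifs do not substitute. Downstream, an EF-1α core promoter with an HTLV-1 LTR segment drives puromycin N-acetyltransferase for selecting transduced mammalian cells.

The construct is used to make stable reporter lines for visualising caspase-3/7 activation. The depositor notes that low sensor expression performs poorly, while apparent basal fluorescence reflects genuine low-level caspase activity, so virus is titrated to obtain lines with high expression but no basal signal.
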