Features (pLannotate 1.2.2; 29 found; start..end, strand, type, name):
      1..181     +  LTR            5' LTR (truncated): truncated 5' long terminal repeat (LTR) from HIV-1
    228..353     +  misc_feature   HIV-1 Ψ: packaging signal of human immunodeficiency virus type 1
    337..675     +  CDS            HIV-1 gag (fragment): gag protein from human immunodeficiency virus 1; gag
    846..1079    +  misc_feature   RRE: The Rev response element (RRE) of HIV-1 allows for Rev-dependent mRNA export from the nucleus to the cytoplasm.
   1456..1556    +  CDS            Rev (fragment): human immunodeficiency virus 1 (HIV-1) Rev protein; rev; enhances nuclear export of unspliced and incompletely spliced viral mRNAs
   1575..1691    +  misc_feature   cPPT/CTS: central polypurine tract and central termination sequence of HIV-1
   1704..1780    +  enhancer       CMV enhancer (fragment): human cytomegalovirus immediate early enhancer
   1781..1984    +  promoter       CMV promoter: human cytomegalovirus (CMV) immediate early promoter
   2225..2875    +  CDS            cEGFP (fragment): cEGFP is a basic (constitutively fluorescent) green fluorescent protein published in 2008, derived from Aequorea victoria.
   2912..3220    +  CDS            dnaE-N (fragment): DPO3A_SYNY3 - Experimental evidence at protein level: Swiss-Prot protein existence level 1. DNA polymerase III is a complex, multichain enzyme responsible for most of the replicative synthesis in bacteria. This DNA polymerase also exhibits 3' to 5' exonuclease activity. The alpha chain is the DNA polymerase (By similarity). From Synechocystis sp. (strain PCC 6803 / Kazusa).
   3301..3512    +  promoter       EF-1α core promoter: core promoter for human elongation factor EF-1α
   3525..3793    +  LTR            5' LTR (truncated): truncated 5' long terminal repeat (LTR) from human T-cell leukemia virus (HTLV) type 1
   3820..4419    +  CDS            PuroR: puromycin N-acetyltransferase; pac from Streptomyces alboniger; confers resistance to puromycin
   4426..5014    +  misc_feature   WPRE: woodchuck hepatitis virus posttranscriptional regulatory element
   5009..5116    +  CDS            nef (fragment): NEF_SIVS4 - Experimental evidence at protein level: Swiss-Prot protein existence level 1. Interferes with TCR signaling from the cell membrane. Interacts with CD247/TCRZ (TCR zeta chain) and exert potent down- regulation of cell surface TCR/CD3 complexes. From Simian immunodeficiency virus (isolate F236/smH4) (SIV-sm) (Simian immunodeficiency virus sooty mangabey monkey).
   5141..5321    +  LTR            5' LTR (truncated): truncated 5' long terminal repeat (LTR) from HIV-1
   5393..5514    +  polyA_signal   SV40 poly(A) signal: SV40 polyadenylation signal
   5554..5689    +  rep_origin     SV40 ori: SV40 origin of replication
   5746..5762    -  protein_bind   lac operator: The lac repressor binds to the lac operator to inhibit transcription in E. coli. This inhibition can be relieved by adding lactose or isopropyl-β-D-thiogalactopyranoside (IPTG). lac repressor encoded by lacI
   5770..5800    -  promoter       lac promoter: promoter for the E. coli lac operon
   5815..5836    -  protein_bind   CAP binding site: CAP binding activates transcription in the presence of cAMP. E. coli catabolite activator protein
   5849..5941    -  CDS            lacI (fragment): lac repressor; lacI; The lac repressor binds to the lac operator to inhibit transcription in E. coli. This inhibition can be relieved by adding lactose or isopropyl-β-D-thiogalactopyranoside (IPTG).
   6124..6712    -  rep_origin     ori: high-copy-number ColE1/pMB1/pBR322/pUC origin of replication
   6883..7743    -  CDS            AmpR: β-lactamase; bla; confers resistance to ampicillin, carbenicillin, and related antibiotics
   7744..7848    -  promoter       AmpR promoter: bla
   7943..7978    +  CDS            rop (fragment): Rop protein, which maintains plasmids at low copy number; rop
   8080..8179    +  misc_feature   bom (fragment): basis of mobility region from pBR322
   8185..8339    -  CDS            lacZα (fragment): LacZα fragment of β-galactosidase; lacZ fragment
   8353..8579    +  promoter       RSV promoter: Rous sarcoma virus enhancer/promoter
>Addgene plasmid #78907 | pCDH-puro-CMV-VC3AI | addgene full sequence | sequence record 266079 | Addgene NGS Result
GGGTCTCTCTGGTTAGACCAGATCTGAGCCTGGGAGCTCTCTGGCTAACTAGGGAACCCACTGCTTAAGC
CTCAATAAAGCTTGCCTTGAGTGCTTCAAGTAGTGTGTGCCCGTCTGTTGTGTGACTCTGGTAACTAGAG
ATCCCTCAGACCCTTTTAGTCAGTGTGGAAAATCTCTAGCAGTGGCGCCCGAACAGGGACTTGAAAGCGA
AAGGGAAACCAGAGGAGCTCTCTCGACGCAGGACTCGGCTTGCTGAAGCGCGCACGGCAAGAGGCGAGGG
GCGGCGACTGGTGAGTACGCCAAAAATTTTGACTAGCGGAGGCTAGAAGGAGAGAGATGGGTGCGAGAGC
GTCAGTATTAAGCGGGGGAGAATTAGATCGCGATGGGAAAAAATTCGGTTAAGGCCAGGGGGAAAGAAAA
AATATAAATTAAAACATATAGTATGGGCAAGCAGGGAGCTAGAACGATTCGCAGTTAATCCTGGCCTGTT
AGAAACATCAGAAGGCTGTAGACAAATACTGGGACAGCTACAACCATCCCTTCAGACAGGATCAGAAGAA
CTTAGATCATTATATAATACAGTAGCAACCCTCTATTGTGTGCATCAAAGGATAGAGATAAAAGACACCA
AGGAAGCTTTAGACAAGATAGAGGAAGAGCAAAACAAAAGTAAGACCACCGCACAGCAAGCGGCCACTGA
TCTTCAGACCTGGAGGAGGAGATATGAGGGACAATTGGAGAAGTGAATTATATAAATATAAAGTAGTAAA
AATTGAACCATTAGGAGTAGCACCCACCAAGGCAAAGAGAAGAGTGGTGCAGAGAGAAAAAAGAGCAGTG
GGAATAGGAGCTTTGTTCCTTGGGTTCTTGGGAGCAGCAGGAAGCACTATGGGCGCAGCGTCAATGACGC
TGACGGTACAGGCCAGACAATTATTGTCTGGTATAGTGCAGCAGCAGAACAATTTGCTGAGGGCTATTGA
GGCGCAACAGCATCTGTTGCAACTCACAGTCTGGGGCATCAAGCAGCTCCAGGCAAGAATCCTGGCTGTG
GAAAGATACCTAAAGGATCAACAGCTCCTGGGGATTTGGGGTTGCTCTGGAAAACTCATTTGCACCACTG
CTGTGCCTTGGAATGCTAGTTGGAGTAATAAATCTCTGGAACAGATTTGGAATCACACGACCTGGATGGA
GTGGGACAGAGAAATTAACAATTACACAAGCTTAATACACTCCTTAATTGAAGAATCGCAAAACCAGCAA
GAAAAGAATGAACAAGAATTATTGGAATTAGATAAATGGGCAAGTTTGTGGAATTGGTTTAACATAACAA
ATTGGCTGTGGTATATAAAATTATTCATAATGATAGTAGGAGGCTTGGTAGGTTTAAGAATAGTTTTTGC
TGTACTTTCTATAGTGAATAGAGTTAGGCAGGGATATTCACCATTATCGTTTCAGACCCACCTCCCAACC
CCGAGGGGACCCGACAGGCCCGAAGGAATAGAAGAAGAAGGTGGAGAGAGAGACAGAGACAGATCCATTC
GATTAGTGAACGGATCTCGACGGTATCGGTTAACTTTTAAAAGAAAAGGGGGGATTGGGGGGTACAGTGC
AGGGGAAAGAATAGTAGACATAATAGCAACAGACATACAAACTAAAGAATTACAAAAACAAATTACAAAA
TTCAAAATTTTATCGATACTAGTATTATGCCCAGTACATGACCTTATGGGACTTTCCTACTTGGCAGTAC
ATCTACGTATTAGTCATCGCTATTACCATGGTGATGCGGTTTTGGCAGTACATCAATGGGCGTGGATAGC
GGTTTGACTCACGGGGATTTCCAAGTCTCCACCCCATTGACGTCAATGGGAGTTTGTTTTGGCACCAAAA
TCAACGGGACTTTCCAAAATGTCGTAACAACTCCGCCCCATTGACGCAAATGGGCGGTAGGCGTGTACGG
TGGGAGGTTTATATAAGCAGAGCTCGTTTAGTGAACCGTCAGATCGCCTGGAGACGCCATCCACGCTGTT
TTGACCTCCATAGAAGATTCTAGAGCTAGCGAATTGCCACCATGTACCCCTACGACGTGCCCGACTACGC
CATCAAGATCGCCACCAGGAAGTACCTGGGCAAGCAGAACGTGTACGACATCGGCGTGGAGAGGGACCAC
AACTTCGCCCTGAAGAACGGCTTCATCGCCAGCAACTGCTTCAACGAATTCATGGACAAGCAGAAGAACG
GCATCAAGGCCAACTTCAAGATCCGCCACAACATCGAGGACGGCGGCGTGCAGCTCGCCGACCACTACCA
GCAGAACACCCCCATCGGCGACGGCCCCGTGCTGCTGCCCGACAACCACTACCTGAGCTACCAGTCCAAA
CTGAGCAAAGACCCCAACGAGAAGCGCGATCACATGGTCCTGCTGGAGTTCGTGACCGCCGCCGGGATCG
ACGAGGTGGACGGCTTCACCGGGGTGGTGCCCATCCTGGTCGAGCTGGACGGCGACGTAAACGGCCACAA
GTTCAGCGTGTCCGGCGAGGGCGAGGGCGATGCCACCTACGGCAAGCTGACCCTGAAGCTGATCTGCACC
ACCGGCAAGCTGCCCGTGCCCTGGCCCACCCTCGTGACCACCCTGGGCTACGGCCTGCAGTGCTTCGCCC
GCTACCCCGACCACATGAAGCAGCACGACTTCTTCAAGTCCGCCATGCCCGAAGGCTACGTCCAGGAGCG
CACCATCTTCTTCAAGGACGACGGCAACTACAAGACCCGCGCCGAGGTGAAGTTCGAGGGCGACACCCTG
GTGAACCGCATCGAGCTGAAGGGCATCGACTTCAAGGAGGACGGCAACATCCTGGGGCACAAGCTGGAGT
ACAACTACAACAGCCACAACGTCTATATCACCGCCGGATCCGCCGAGTACTGCCTGAGCTACGAGACCGA
GATCCTGACCGTGGAGTACGGCCTGCTGCCTATCGGCAAGATCGTGGAGAAGAGGATCGAGTGCACCGTG
TACAGCGTGGACAACAACGGCAACATCTACACCCAGCCTGTGGCCCAGTGGCACGACAGGGGCGAGCAGG
AGGTGTTCGAGTACTGCCTGGAGGACGGCAGCCTGATCAGGGCCACCAAGGACCACAAGTTCATGACCGT
GGACGGCCAGATGCTGCCTATCGACGAGATCTTCGAGAGGGAGCTGGACCTGATGAGGGTGGACAACCTG
CCTAACGAGCAGAAGCTGATCAGCGAGGAGGACCTGTAAGCGGCCGCGAAGGATCTGCGATCGCTCCGGT
GCCCGTCAGTGGGCAGAGCGCACATCGCCCACAGTCCCCGAGAAGTTGGGGGGAGGGGTCGGCAATTGAA
CGGGTGCCTAGAGAAGGTGGCGCGGGGTAAACTGGGAAAGTGATGTCGTGTACTGGCTCCGCCTTTTTCC
CGAGGGTGGGGGAGAACCGTATATAAGTGCAGTAGTCGCCGTGAACGTTCTTTTTCGCAACGGGTTTGCC
GCCAGAACACAGCTGAAGCTTCGAGGGGCTCGCATCTCTCCTTCACGCGCCCGCCGCCCTACCTGAGGCC
GCCATCCACGCCGGTTGAGTCGCGTTCTGCCGCCTCCCGCCTGTGGTGCCTCCTGAACTGCGTCCGCCGT
CTAGGTAAGTTTAAAGCTCAGGTCGAGACCGGGCCTTTGTCCGGCGCTCCCTTGGAGCCTACCTAGACTC
AGCCGGCTCTCCACGCTTTGCCTGACCCTGCTTGCTCAACTCTACGTCTTTGTTTCGTTTTCTGTTCTGC
GCCGTTACAGATCCAAGCTGTGACCGGCGCCTACGCTAGATGACCGAGTACAAGCCCACGGTGCGCCTCG
CCACCCGCGACGACGTCCCCAGGGCCGTACGCACCCTCGCCGCCGCGTTCGCCGACTACCCCGCCACGCG
CCACACCGTCGATCCGGACCGCCACATCGAGCGGGTCACCGAGCTGCAAGAACTCTTCCTCACGCGCGTC
GGGCTCGACATCGGCAAGGTGTGGGTCGCGGACGACGGCGCCGCGGTGGCGGTCTGGACCACGCCGGAGA
GCGTCGAAGCGGGGGCGGTGTTCGCCGAGATCGGCCCGCGCATGGCCGAGTTGAGCGGTTCCCGGCTGGC
CGCGCAGCAACAGATGGAAGGCCTCCTGGCGCCGCACCGGCCCAAGGAGCCCGCGTGGTTCCTGGCCACC
GTCGGCGTCTCGCCCGACCACCAGGGCAAGGGTCTGGGCAGCGCCGTCGTGCTCCCCGGAGTGGAGGCGG
CCGAGCGCGCCGGGGTGCCCGCCTTCCTGGAGACCTCCGCGCCCCGCAACCTCCCCTTCTACGAGCGGCT
CGGCTTCACCGTCACCGCCGACGTCGAGGTGCCCGAAGGACCGCGCACCTGGTGCATGACCCGCAAGCCC
GGTGCCTGAGTCGACAATCAACCTCTGGATTACAAAATTTGTGAAAGATTGACTGGTATTCTTAACTATG
TTGCTCCTTTTACGCTATGTGGATACGCTGCTTTAATGCCTTTGTATCATGCTATTGCTTCCCGTATGGC
TTTCATTTTCTCCTCCTTGTATAAATCCTGGTTGCTGTCTCTTTATGAGGAGTTGTGGCCCGTTGTCAGG
CAACGTGGCGTGGTGTGCACTGTGTTTGCTGACGCAACCCCCACTGGTTGGGGCATTGCCACCACCTGTC
AGCTCCTTTCCGGGACTTTCGCTTTCCCCCTCCCTATTGCCACGGCGGAACTCATCGCCGCCTGCCTTGC
CCGCTGCTGGACAGGGGCTCGGCTGTTGGGCACTGACAATTCCGTGGTGTTGTCGGGGAAATCATCGTCC
TTTCCTTGGCTGCTCGCCTGTGTTGCCACCTGGATTCTGCGCGGGACGTCCTTCTGCTACGTCCCTTCGG
CCCTCAATCCAGCGGACCTTCCTTCCCGCGGCCTGCTGCCGGCTCTGCGGCCTCTTCCGCGTCTTCGCCT
TCGCCCTCAGACGAGTCGGATCTCCCTTTGGGCCGCCTCCCCGCCTGGTACCTTTAAGACCAATGACTTA
CAAGGCAGCTGTAGATCTTAGCCACTTTTTAAAAGAAAAGGGGGGACTGGAAGGGCTAATTCACTCCCAA
CGAAGATAAGATCTGCTTTTTGCTTGTACTGGGTCTCTCTGGTTAGACCAGATCTGAGCCTGGGAGCTCT
CTGGCTAACTAGGGAACCCACTGCTTAAGCCTCAATAAAGCTTGCCTTGAGTGCTTCAAGTAGTGTGTGC
CCGTCTGTTGTGTGACTCTGGTAACTAGAGATCCCTCAGACCCTTTTAGTCAGTGTGGAAAATCTCTAGC
AGTAGTAGTTCATGTCATCTTATTATTCAGTATTTATAACTTGCAAAGAAATGAATATCAGAGAGTGAGA
GGAACTTGTTTATTGCAGCTTATAATGGTTACAAATAAAGCAATAGCATCACAAATTTCACAAATAAAGC
ATTTTTTTCACTGCATTCTAGTTGTGGTTTGTCCAAACTCATCAATGTATCTTATCATGTCTGGCTCTAG
CTATCCCGCCCCTAACTCCGCCCATCCCGCCCCTAACTCCGCCCAGTTCCGCCCATTCTCCGCCCCATGG
CTGACTAATTTTTTTTATTTATGCAGAGGCCGAGGCCGCCTCGGCCTCTGAGCTATTCCAGAAGTAGTGA
GGAGGCTTTTTTGGAGGCCTAGACTTTTGCAGAGACCAAATTCGTAATCATGTCATAGCTGTTTCCTGTG
TGAAATTGTTATCCGCTCACAATTCCACACAACATACGAGCCGGAAGCATAAAGTGTAAAGCCTGGGGTG
CCTAATGAGTGAGCTAACTCACATTAATTGCGTTGCGCTCACTGCCCGCTTTCCAGTCGGGAAACCTGTC
GTGCCAGCTGCATTAATGAATCGGCCAACGCGCGGGGAGAGGCGGTTTGCGTATTGGGCGCTCTTCCGCT
TCCTCGCTCACTGACTCGCTGCGCTCGGTCGTTCGGCTGCGGCGAGCGGTATCAGCTCACTCAAAGGCGG
TAATACGGTTATCCACAGAATCAGGGGATAACGCAGGAAAGAACATGTGAGCAAAAGGCCAGCAAAAGGC
CAGGAACCGTAAAAAGGCCGCGTTGCTGGCGTTTTTCCATAGGCTCCGCCCCCCTGACGAGCATCACAAA
AATCGACGCTCAAGTCAGAGGTGGCGAAACCCGACAGGACTATAAAGATACCAGGCGTTTCCCCCTGGAA
GCTCCCTCGTGCGCTCTCCTGTTCCGACCCTGCCGCTTACCGGATACCTGTCCGCCTTTCTCCCTTCGGG
AAGCGTGGCGCTTTCTCATAGCTCACGCTGTAGGTATCTCAGTTCGGTGTAGGTCGTTCGCTCCAAGCTG
GGCTGTGTGCACGAACCCCCCGTTCAGCCCGACCGCTGCGCCTTATCCGGTAACTATCGTCTTGAGTCCA
ACCCGGTAAGACACGACTTATCGCCACTGGCAGCAGCCACTGGTAACAGGATTAGCAGAGCGAGGTATGT
AGGCGGTGCTACAGAGTTCTTGAAGTGGTGGCCTAACTACGGCTACACTAGAAGAACAGTATTTGGTATC
TGCGCTCTGCTGAAGCCAGTTACCTTCGGAAAAAGAGTTGGTAGCTCTTGATCCGGCAAACAAACCACCG
CTGGTAGCGGTGGTTTTTTTGTTTGCAAGCAGCAGATTACGCGCAGAAAAAAAGGATCTCAAGAAGATCC
TTTGATCTTTTCTACGGGGTCTGACGCTCAGTGGAACGAAAACTCACGTTAAGGGATTTTGGTCATGAGA
TTATCAAAAAGGATCTTCACCTAGATCCTTTTAAATTAAAAATGAAGTTTTAAATCAATCTAAAGTATAT
ATGAGTAAACTTGGTCTGACAGTTACCAATGCTTAATCAGTGAGGCACCTATCTCAGCGATCTGTCTATT
TCGTTCATCCATAGTTGCCTGACTCCCCGTCGTGTAGATAACTACGATACGGGAGGGCTTACCATCTGGC
CCCAGTGCTGCAATGATACCGCGAGACCCACGCTCACCGGCTCCAGATTTATCAGCAATAAACCAGCCAG
CCGGAAGGGCCGAGCGCAGAAGTGGTCCTGCAACTTTATCCGCCTCCATCCAGTCTATTAATTGTTGCCG
GGAAGCTAGAGTAAGTAGTTCGCCAGTTAATAGTTTGCGCAACGTTGTTGCCATTGCTACAGGCATCGTG
GTGTCACGCTCGTCGTTTGGTATGGCTTCATTCAGCTCCGGTTCCCAACGATCAAGGCGAGTTACATGAT
CCCCCATGTTGTGCAAAAAAGCGGTTAGCTCCTTCGGTCCTCCGATCGTTGTCAGAAGTAAGTTGGCCGC
AGTGTTATCACTCATGGTTATGGCAGCACTGCATAATTCTCTTACTGTCATGCCATCCGTAAGATGCTTT
TCTGTGACTGGTGAGTACTCAACCAAGTCATTCTGAGAATAGTGTATGCGGCGACCGAGTTGCTCTTGCC
CGGCGTCAATACGGGATAATACCGCGCCACATAGCAGAACTTTAAAAGTGCTCATCATTGGAAAACGTTC
TTCGGGGCGAAAACTCTCAAGGATCTTACCGCTGTTGAGATCCAGTTCGATGTAACCCACTCGTGCACCC
AACTGATCTTCAGCATCTTTTACTTTCACCAGCGTTTCTGGGTGAGCAAAAACAGGAAGGCAAAATGCCG
CAAAAAAGGGAATAAGGGCGACACGGAAATGTTGAATACTCATACTCTTCCTTTTTCAATATTATTGAAG
CATTTATCAGGGTTATTGTCTCATGAGCGGATACATATTTGAATGTATTTAGAAAAATAAACAAATAGGG
GTTCCGCGCACATTTCCCCGAAAAGTGCCACCTGACGTCTAAGAAACCATTATTATCATGACATTAACCT
ATAAAAATAGGCGTATCACGAGGCCCTTTCGTCTCGCGCGTTTCGGTGATGACGGTGAAAACCTCTGACA
CATGCAGCTCCCGGAGACGGTCACAGCTTGTCTGTAAGCGGATGCCGGGAGCAGACAAGCCCGTCAGGGC
GCGTCAGCGGGTGTTGGCGGGTGTCGGGGCTGGCTTAACTATGCGGCATCAGAGCAGATTGTACTGAGAG
TGCACCATATGCGGTGTGAAATACCGCACAGATGCGTAAGGAGAAAATACCGCATCAGGCGCCATTCGCC
ATTCAGGCTGCGCAACTGTTGGGAAGGGCGATCGGTGCGGGCCTCTTCGCTATTACGCCAGCTGGCGAAA
GGGGGATGTGCTGCAAGGCGATTAAGTTGGGTAACGCCAGGGTTTTCCCAGTCACGACGTTGTAAAACGA
CGGCCAGTGCCAAGCTGACGCGTGTAGTCTTATGCAATACTCTTGTAGTCTTGCAACATGGTAACGATGA
GTTAGCAACATGCCTTACAAGGAGAGAAAAAGCACCGTGCATGCCGATTGGTGGAAGTAAGGTGGTACGA
TCGTGCCTTATTAGGAAGGCAACAGACGGGTCTGACATGGATTGGACGAACCACTGAATTGCCGCATTGC
AGAGATATTGTATTTAAGTGCCTAGCTCGATACATAAAC
