>Addgene plasmid #78907 | pCDH-puro-CMV-VC3AI | depositor partial sequence | sequence record 147882 | VC3AI
GCTAGCGAATTGCCACCATGTACCCCTACGACGTGCCCGACTACGCCATCAAGATCGCCACCAGGAAGTA
CCTGGGCAAGCAGAACGTGTACGACATCGGCGTGGAGAGGGACCACAACTTCGCCCTGAAGAACGGCTTC
ATCGCCAGCAACTGCTTCAACGAATTCATGGACAAGCAGAAGAACGGCATCAAGGCCAACTTCAAGATCC
GCCACAACATCGAGGACGGCGGCGTGCAGCTCGCCGACCACTACCAGCAGAACACCCCCATCGGCGACGG
CCCCGTGCTGCTGCCCGACAACCACTACCTGAGCTACCAGTCCAAACTGAGCAAAGACCCCAACGAGAAG
CGCGATCACATGGTCCTGCTGGAGTTCGTGACCGCCGCCGGGATCGACGAGGTGGACGGCTTCACCGGGG
TGGTGCCCATCCTGGTCGAGCTGGACGGCGACGTAAACGGCCACAAGTTCAGCGTGTCCGGCGAGGGCGA
GGGCGATGCCACCTACGGCAAGCTGACCCTGAAGCTGATCTGCACCACCGGCAAGCTGCCCGTGCCCTGG
CCCACCCTCGTGACCACCCTGGGCTACGGCCTGCAGTGCTTCGCCCGCTACCCCGACCACATGAAGCAGC
ACGACTTCTTCAAGTCCGCCATGCCCGAAGGCTACGTCCAGGAGCGCACCATCTTCTTCAAGGACGACGG
CAACTACAAGACCCGCGCCGAGGTGAAGTTCGAGGGCGACACCCTGGTGAACCGCATCGAGCTGAAGGGC
ATCGACTTCAAGGAGGACGGCAACATCCTGGGGCACAAGCTGGAGTACAACTACAACAGCCACAACGTCT
ATATCACCGCCGGATCCGCCGAGTACTGCCTGAGCTACGAGACCGAGATCCTGACCGTGGAGTACGGCCT
GCTGCCTATCGGCAAGATCGTGGAGAAGAGGATCGAGTGCACCGTGTACAGCGTGGACAACAACGGCAAC
ATCTACACCCAGCCTGTGGCCCAGTGGCACGACAGGGGCGAGCAGGAGGTGTTCGAGTACTGCCTGGAGG
ACGGCAGCCTGATCAGGGCCACCAAGGACCACAAGTTCATGACCGTGGACGGCCAGATGCTGCCTATCGA
CGAGATCTTCGAGAGGGAGCTGGACCTGATGAGGGTGGACAACCTGCCTAACGAGCAGAAGCTGATCAGC
GAGGAGGACCTGTAAGCGGCCGC
