>Addgene plasmid #78907 | pCDH-puro-CMV-VC3AI | addgene partial sequence | sequence record 150229 | CMV-F 5'-CGCAAATGGGCGGTAGGCGTG-3'
GCAGAGCTCGTTTAGTGAACCGTCAGATCGCCTGGAGACGCCATCCACGCTGTTTTGACCTCCATAGAAG
ATTCTAGAGCTAGCGAATTGCCACCATGTACCCCTACGACGTGCCCGACTACGCCATCAAGATCGCCACC
AGGAAGTACCTGGGCAAGCAGAACGTGTACGACATCGGCGTGGAGAGGGACCACAACTTCGCCCTGAAGA
ACGGCTTCATCGCCAGCAACTGCTTCAACGAATTCATGGACAAGCAGAAGAACGGCATCAAGGCCAACTT
CAAGATCCGCCACAACATCGAGGACGGCGGCGTGCAGCTCGCCGACCACTACCAGCAGAACACCCCCATC
GGCGACGGCCCCGTGCTGCTGCCCGACAACCACTACCTGAGCTACCAGTCCAAACTGAGCAAAGACCCCA
ACGAGAAGCGCGATCACATGGTCCTGCTGGAGTTCGTGACCGCCGCCGGGATCGACGAGGTGGACGGCTT
CACCGGGGTGGTGCCCATCCTGGTCGAGCTGGACGGCGACGTAAACGGCCACAAGTTCAGCGTGTCCGGC
GAGGGCGAGGGCGATGCCACCTACGGCAAGCTGACCCTGAAGCTGATCTGCACCACCGGCAAGCTGCCCG
TGCCCTGGCCCACCCTCGTGACCACCCTGGGCTACGGCCTGCAGTGCTTCGCCCGCTACCCCGACCACAT
GAAGCAGCACGACTTCTTCAAGTCCGCCATGCCCGAAGGCTACGTCCAGGAGCGCACCATCTTCTTCAAG
GACGACGGCAACTACAAGACCCGCGCCGAGGTGAAGTTCGAGGGCGACACCCTGGTGAACCGCATCGAGC
TGAAGGGCATCGACTTCAAGGAGGACGGCAACATCCTGGGGCACAAGCTGGAGTACAACTACAACAGCCA
CAACGTCTA
