>Addgene plasmid #78907 | pCDH-puro-CMV-VC3AI | addgene partial sequence | sequence record 150233 | WPRE-R 5'-CATAGCGTAAAAGGAGCAACA-3'
TCAATCTTTCACAAATTTTGTAATCCAGAGGTTGATTGTCGACTCAGGCACCGGGCTTGCGGGTCATGCA
CCAGGTGCGCGGTCCTTCGGGCACCTCGACGTCGGCGGTGACGGTGAAGCCGAGCCGCTCGTAGAAGGGG
AGGTTGCGGGGCGCGGAGGTCTCCAGGAAGGCGGGCACCCCGGCGCGCTCGGCCGCCTCCACTCCGGGGA
GCACGACGGCGCTGCCCAGACCCTTGCCCTGGTGGTCGGGCGAGACGCCGACGGTGGCCAGGAACCACGC
GGGCTCCTTGGGCCGGTGCGGCGCCAGGAGGCCTTCCATCTGTTGCTGCGCGGCCAGCCGGGAACCGCTC
AACTCGGCCATGCGCGGGCCGATCTCGGCGAACACCGCCCCCGCTTCGACGCTCTCCGGCGTGGTCCAGA
CCGCCACCGCGGCGCCGTCGTCCGCGACCCACACCTTGCCGATGTCGAGCCCGACGCGCGTGAGGAAGAG
TTCTTGCAGCTCGGTGACCCGCTCGATGTGGCGGTCCGGATCGACGGTGTGGCGCGTGGCGGGGTAGTCG
GCGAACGCGGCGGCGAGGGTGCGTACGGCCCTGGGGACGTCGTCGCGGGTGGCGAGGCGCACCGTGGGCT
TGTACTCGGTCATCTAGCGTAGGCGCCGGTCACAGCTTGGATCTGTAACGGCGCAGAACAGAAAACGAAA
CAAAGACGTAGAGTTGAGCAAGCAGGGTCAGGCAAAGCGTGGAGAGCCGGCTGAGTCTAGGTAGGCTCCA
AGGGAGCGCCGGACAAAGGCCCGGTCTCGACCTGAGCTTTAAACTTACCTAGACGGCGGACGCAGTTCAG
GAGGCACCACAGGCGGGAGGCGGCAGAACGCGACTCAACCGGCGTGGATGGCGGCCT
