>Addgene plasmid #78907 | pCDH-puro-CMV-VC3AI | addgene partial sequence | sequence record 151256 | puro-variant-R 5'-gtgggcttgtactcggtcat-3'
TTGGATCTGTAACGGCGCAGAACAGAAAACGAAACAAAGACGTAGAGTTGAGCAAGCAGGGTCAGGCAAA
GCGTGGAGAGCCGGCTGAGTCTAGGTAGGCTCCAAGGGAGCGCCGGACAAAGGCCCGGTCTCGACCTGAG
CTTTAAACTTACCTAGACGGCGGACGCAGTTCAGGAGGCACCACAGGCGGGAGGCGGCAGAACGCGACTC
AACCGGCGTGGATGGCGGCCTCAGGTAGGGCGGCGGGCGCGTGAAGGAGAGATGCGAGCCCCTCGAAGCT
TCAGCTGTGTTCTGGCGGCAAACCCGTTGCGAAAAAGAACGTTCACGGCGACTACTGCACTTATATACGG
TTCTCCCCCACCCTCGGGAAAAAGGCGGAGCCAGTACACGACATCACTTTCCCAGTTTACCCCGCGCCAC
CTTCTCTAGGCACCCGTTCAATTGCCGACCCCTCCCCCCAACTTCTCGGGGACTGTGGGCGATGTGCGCT
CTGCCCACTGACGGGCACCGGAGCGATCGCAGATCCTTCGCGGCCGCTTACAGGTCCTCCTCGCTGATCA
GCTTCTGCTCGTTAGGCAGGTTGTCCACCCTCATCAGGTCCAGCTCCCTCTCGAAGATCTCGTCGATAGG
CAGCATCTGGCCGTCCACGGTCATGAACTTGTGGTCCTTGGTGGCCCTGATCAGGCTGCCGTCCTCCAGG
CAGTACTCGAACACCTCCTGCTCGCCCCTGTCGTGCCACTGGGCCACAGGCTGGGTGTAGATGTTGCCGT
TGTTGTCCACGCTGTACACGGTGCACTCGATCCTCTTCTCCACGATCTTGCCGATAGGCAGCAGGCCGTA
CTCCACGGTCAGGATCTCGGTCTCGTAGCTCAGGCAGTACTCGGCGGATCCGGCGGTGATATAGACGTTG
TGGCTGTTGTAGTTGTACTCCAGCTTGTGCCCCAGGATGTTGCCGTCCTCCTTGAAGTCGATGCCCTTCA
GCTCGATGCGGTTCACCAGGGTGTCGCCCTCGAACTTCACCTCGGCGCGGGTCT
